>Addgene plasmid #170524 | MmCavin4-APEX2-P2A-mKate2 | addgene full sequence | sequence record 342356 | Addgene NGS Result
CGCCATTCTGCCTGGGGACGTCGGAGCAAGCTTGATTTAGGTGACACTATAGAATACAAGCTACTTGTTC
TTTTTGCAGGATCCCATCGATTCGAATTCAAGGATCAACAAGTTTGTACAAAAAAGCAGGCTGCCACCAT
GGAACACAACGGATCAGCTTCAAATGCTGGTAAAATCCACCAGAATCGGTTGTCAAGTGTGACGGAAGAT
GAAGACCAAGACGCAGCCCTCACCATTGTGACCGTGCTGGACAGAGTGGCCAGTGTCGTGGACAGTGTGC
AGGCAAGCCAGAAGAGAATTGAGGAGAGACACAGAGAAATGGGTAACGCGATAAAGTCTGTCCAAATAGA
CCTGCTGAAGCTCTCACAGTCACACAGCAATACGGGCTACGTTGTCAACAAGCTGTTTGAGAAGACCCGG
AAAGTCAGCGCTCACATTAAGGATGTCAAGGCCCGGGTAGAGAAGCAACAGGTTCGTGTAACCAAAGTCG
AAACCAAGCAAGAAGAAATAATGAAGAAAAACAAATTCCGAGTGGTAATCTTCCAGGAGGACATTCCCTG
CCCCGCATCCCTGTCTGTTGTTAAAGACAGAAGCCTGCCCGAGAACCAGGAGGAGGCCGAAGAAGTCTTC
GATCCCCCAATAGAGCTCTCCTCGGATGAGGAGTATTATGTTGAAGAAAGCAGATCTGCCAGGCTTAGGA
AGTCAGGCAAAGAGCACATTGACCACATCAAGAAAGCCTTTTCCAGAGAAAACATGCAGAAGACACGGCA
GACTCTTGACAAGAAAGTGAGTGGGATTAGAACTAGGATAGTCACTCCTGAGAGGAGAGAGAGGCTGAGG
CAGTCGGGAGAGAGGCTGAGGCAGTCAGGAGAGAGGCTGAGGCAGTCGGGGGAAAGATTTAAGAAATCGA
TTTCCAGTGCCGCTCCCTCAAAGGAAGCTTTTAAGATTCGGAGCCTTAGGAAAGCGAAGGATCCCAAGGC
CGAGGGCCAGGAGGTAGACAGAGGGATGGGCGTGGACATCATCTCAGGTAGCCTGGCTCTGGGGCCCATC
CATGAGTTCCACTCTGATGAGTTCAGTGAAACAGAAAAGGAGGTGACCAAAGGAGGGTACAGTCCCCAAG
AAGGAGGGGACCCCCCAACGCCTGAGCCTTTGAAGGTGACTTTTAAACCCCAGGTGAGGGTAGAGGATGA
CGAGTCACTCCTGTTGGAGCTAAAGCAGTCCTCATACCCAGCTTTCTTGTACAAAGTGGTCGACGGAAAG
TCTTACCCAACTGTGAGTGCTGATTACCAGGACGCCGTTGAGAAGGCGAAGAAGAAGCTCAGAGGCTTCA
TCGCTGAGAAGAGATGCGCTCCTCTAATGCTCCGTTTGGCATTCCACTCTGCTGGAACCTTTGACAAGGG
CACGAAGACCGGTGGACCCTTCGGAACCATCAAGCACCCTGCCGAACTGGCTCACAGCGCTAACAACGGT
CTTGACATCGCTGTTAGGCTTTTGGAGCCACTCAAGGCGGAGTTCCCTATTTTGAGCTACGCCGATTTCT
ACCAGTTGGCTGGCGTTGTTGCCGTTGAGGTCACGGGTGGACCTAAGGTTCCATTCCACCCTGGAAGAGA
GGACAAGCCTGAGCCACCACCAGAGGGTCGCTTGCCCGATCCCACTAAGGGTTCTGACCATTTGAGAGAT
GTGTTTGGCAAAGCTATGGGGCTTACTGACCAAGATATCGTTGCTCTATCTGGGGGTCACACTATTGGAG
CTGCACACAAGGAGCGTTCTGGATTTGAGGGTCCCTGGACCTCTAATCCTCTTATTTTCGACAACTCATA
CTTCACGGAGTTGTTGAGTGGTGAGAAGGAAGGTCTCCTTCAGCTACCTTCTGACAAGGCTCTTTTGTCT
GACCCTGTATTCCGCCCTCTCGTTGACAAATATGCAGCGGACGAAGATGCCTTCTTTGCTGATTACGCTG
AGGCTCACCAAAAGCTTTCCGAGCTTGGGTTTGCTGATGCCGGATCCGGAGCCACGAACTTCTCTCTGTT
AAAGCAAGCAGGAGACGTGGAAGAAAACCCCGGTCCTGCTCCTGGAAGCGGTACCGTGAGCGAGCTGATT
AAGGAGAACATGCACATGAAGCTGTACATGGAGGGCACCGTGAACAACCACCACTTCAAGTGCACATCCG
AGGGCGAAGGCAAGCCCTACGAGGGCACCCAGACCATGAGAATCAAGGCGGTCGAGGGCGGCCCTCTCCC
CTTCGCCTTCGACATCCTGGCTACCAGCTTCATGTACGGCAGCAAAACCTTCATCAACCACACCCAGGGC
ATCCCCGACTTCTTTAAGCAGTCCTTCCCCGAGGGCTTCACATGGGAGAGAGTCACCACATACGAAGACG
GGGGCGTGCTGACCGCTACCCAGGACACCAGCCTCCAGGACGGCTGCCTCATCTACAACGTCAAGATCAG
AGGGGTGAACTTCCCATCCAACGGCCCTGTGATGCAGAAGAAAACACTCGGCTGGGAGGCCTCCACCGAG
ACCCTGTACCCCGCTGACGGCGGCCTGGAAGGCAGAGCCGACATGGCCCTGAAGCTCGTGGGCGGGGGCC
ACCTGATCTGCAACTTGAAGACCACATACAGATCCAAGAAACCCGCTAAGAACCTCAAGATGCCCGGCGT
CTACTATGTGGACAGAAGACTGGAAAGAATCAAGGAGGCCGACAAAGAGACCTACGTCGAGCAGCACGAG
GTGGCTGTGGCCAGATACTGCGACCTCCCTAGCAAACTGGGGCACAGATGACTAGTCAACTTTATTATAC
ATAGTTGCACTCGAGCCTCTAGAACTATAGTGAGTCGTATTACGTAGATCCAGACATGATAAGATACATT
GATGAGTTTGGACAAACCACAACTAGAATGCAGTGAAAAAAATGCTTTATTTGTGAAATTTGTGATGCTA
TTGCTTTATTTGTAACCATTATAAGCTGCAATAAACAAGTTAACAACAACAATTGCATTCATTTTATGTT
TCAGGTTCAGGGGGAGGTGTGGGAGGTTTTTTAATTCGCGGCCGCGGCGCCAATGCATTGGGCCCGGTAC
CCAGCTTTTGTTCCCTTTAGTGAGGGTTAATTGCGCGCTTGGCGTAATCATGGTCATAGCTGTTTCCTGT
GTGAAATTGTTATCCGCTCACAATTCCACACAACATACGAGCCGGGAGCATAAAGTGTAAAGCCTGGGGT
GCCTAATGAGTGAGCTAACTCACATTAATTGCGTTGCGCTCACTGCCCGCTTTCCAGTCGGGAAACCTGT
CGTGCCAGCTGCATTAATGAATCGGCCAACGCGCGGGGAGAGGCGGTTTGCGTATTGGGCGCTCTTCCGC
TTCCTCGCTCACTGACTCGCTGCGCTCGGTCGTTCGGCTGCGGCGAGCGGTATCAGCTCACTCAAAGGCG
GTAATACGGTTATCCACAGAATCAGGGGATAACGCAGGAAAGAACATGTGAGCAAAAGGCCAGCAAAAGG
CCAGGAACCGTAAAAAGGCCGCGTTGCTGGCGTTTTTCCATAGGCTCCGCCCCCCTGACGAGCATCACAA
AAATCGACGCTCAAGTCAGAGGTGGCGAAACCCGACAGGACTATAAAGATACCAGGCGTTTCCCCCTGGA
AGCTCCCTCGTGCGCTCTCCTGTTCCGACCCTGCCGCTTACCGGATACCTGTCCGCCTTTCTCCCTTCGG
GAAGCGTGGCGCTTTCTCATAGCTCACGCTGTAGGTATCTCAGTTCGGTGTAGGTCGTTCGCTCCAAGCT
GGGCTGTGTGCACGAACCCCCCGTTCAGCCCGACCGCTGCGCCTTATCCGGTAACTATCGTCTTGAGTCC
AACCCGGTAAGACACGACTTATCGCCACTGGCAGCAGCCACTGGTAACAGGATTAGCAGAGCGAGGTATG
TAGGCGGTGCTACAGAGTTCTTGAAGTGGTGGCCTAACTACGGCTACACTAGAAGAACAGTATTTGGTAT
CTGCGCTCTGCTGAAGCCAGTTACCTTCGGAAAAAGAGTTGGTAGCTCTTGATCCGGCAAACAAACCACC
GCTGGTAGCGGTGGTTTTTTTGTTTGCAAGCAGCAGATTACGCGCAGAAAAAAAGGATCTCAAGAAGATC
CTTTGATCTTTTCTACGGGGTCTGACGCTCAGTGGAACGAAAACTCACGTTAAGGGATTTTGGTCATGAG
ATTATCAAAAAGGATCTTCACCTAGATCCTTTTAAATTAAAAATGAAGTTTTAAATCAATCTAAAGTATA
TATGAGTAAACTTGGTCTGACAGTTACCAATGCTTAATCAGTGAGGCACCTATCTCAGCGATCTGTCTAT
TTCGTTCATCCATAGTTGCCTGACTCCCCGTCGTGTAGATAACTACGATACGGGAGGGCTTACCATCTGG
CCCCAGTGCTGCAATGATACCGCGAGACCCACGCTCACCGGCTCCAGATTTATCAGCAATAAACCAGCCA
GCCGGAAGGGCCGAGCGCAGAAGTGGTCCTGCAACTTTATCCGCCTCCATCCAGTCTATTAATTGTTGCC
GGGAAGCTAGAGTAAGTAGTTCGCCAGTTAATAGTTTGCGCAACGTTGTTGCCATTGCTACAGGCATCGT
GGTGTCACGCTCGTCGTTTGGTATGGCTTCATTCAGCTCCGGTTCCCAACGATCAAGGCGAGTTACATGA
TCCCCCATGTTGTGCAAAAAAGCGGTTAGCTCCTTCGGTCCTCCGATCGTTGTCAGAAGTAAGTTGGCCG
CAGTGTTATCACTCATGGTTATGGCAGCACTGCATAATTCTCTTACTGTCATGCCATCCGTAAGATGCTT
TTCTGTGACTGGTGAGTACTCAACCAAGTCATTCTGAGAATAGTGTATGCGGCGACCGAGTTGCTCTTGC
CCGGCGTCAATACGGGATAATACCGCGCCACATAGCAGAACTTTAAAAGTGCTCATCATTGGAAAACGTT
CTTCGGGGCGAAAACTCTCAAGGATCTTACCGCTGTTGAGATCCAGTTCGATGTAACCCACTCGTGCACC
CAACTGATCTTCAGCATCTTTTACTTTCACCAGCGTTTCTGGGTGAGCAAAAACAGGAAGGCAAAATGCC
GCAAAAAAGGGAATAAGGGCGACACGGAAATGTTGAATACTCATACTCTTCCTTTTTCAATATTATTGAA
GCATTTATCAGGGTTATTGTCTCATGAGCGGATACATATTTGAATGTATTTAGAAAAATAAACAAATAGG
GGTTCCGCGCACATTTCCCCGAAAAGTGCCACCTAAATTGTAAGCGTTAATATTTTGTTAAAATTCGCGT
TAAATTTTTGTTAAATCAGCTCATTTTTTAACCAATAGGCCGAAATCGGCAAAATCCCTTATAAATCAAA
AGAATAGACCGAGATAGGGT
[37 nt withheld, positions 5411-5447]
AAAGAACGTGGACTCCAACGTCAAAGG
[49 nt withheld, positions 5475-5523]
T
[91 nt withheld, positions 5525-5615]
G
[124 nt withheld, positions 5617-5740]
CCCATTCGCCATTCAGGCTGCGCAACTGTTGGGAAGGGCGATCGGTGCGGGCCTCTTCGCTATTACGCCA
GTCGACCGCCAATTCAATATGGCGTATATGGACTCATGCCAATTCAATATGGTGGATCTGGACCTGTGCC
AATTCAATATGGCGTATATGGACTCGTGCCAATTCAATATGGTGGATCTGGACCCCAGCCAATTCAATAT
GGCGGACTTGGCACCATGCCAATTCAATATGGCGGACCTGGCACTGTGCCAACTGGGGAGGGGTCTACTT
GGCACGGTGCCAAGTTTGAGGAGGGGTCTTGGCCCTGTGCCAAGTCCGCCATATTGAATTGGCATGGTGC
CAATAATGGCGGCCATATTGGCTATATGCCAGGATCAATATATAGGCAATATCCAATATGGCCCTATGCC
AATATGGCTATTGGCCAGGTTCAATACTATGTATTGGCCCTATGCCATATAGTATTCCATATATGGGTTT
TCCTATTGACGTAGATAGCCCCTCCCAATGGGCGGTCCCATATACCATATATGGGGCTTCCTAATACCGC
CCATAGCCACTCCCCCATTGACGTCAATGGTCTCTATATATGGTCTTTCCTATTGACGTCATATGGGCGG
TCCTATTGACGTATATGGCGCCTCCCCCATTGACGTCAATTACGGTAAATGGCCCGCCTGGCTCAATGCC
CATTGACGTCAATAGGACCACCCACCATTGACGTCAATGGGATGGCTCATTGCCCATTCATATCCGTTCT
CACGCCCCCTATTGACGTCAATGACGGTAAATGGCCCACTTGGCAGTACATCAATATCTATTAATAGTAA
CTTGGCAAGTACATTACTATTGGAAGTACGCCAGGGTACATTGGCAGTACTCCCATTGACGTCAATGGCG
GTAAATGGCCCGCGATGGCTGCCAAGTACATCCCCATTGACGTCAATGGGGAGGGGCAATGACGCAAATG
GGCGTTCCATTGACGTAAATGGGCGGTAGGCGTGCCTAATGGGAGGTCTATATAAGCAATGCTCGTTTAG
GGAAC
Features (pLannotate 1.2.2; 21 found; start..end, strand, type, name):
     35..53      +  promoter       SP6 promoter: promoter for bacteriophage SP6 RNA polymerase
    108..132     +  protein_bind   attB1: mutant version of attB; recombination site for the Gateway® BP reaction BP Clonase™
    139..1224    +  CDS            Cavin4: CAVN4_MOUSE - Also known as Murc. Experimental evidence at protein level: Swiss-Prot protein existence level 1. Modulates the morphology of formed caveolae in cardiomyocytes, but is not required for caveolar formation. Facilitates the recruitment of MAPK1/3 to caveolae within cardiomyocytes and regulates alpha-1 adrenergic receptor-induced hypertrophic responses in cardiomyocytes through MAPK1/3 activation (PubMed:24567387). Contributes to proper membrane localization and stabilization of caveolin-3 (CAV3) in cardiomyocytes (PubMed:26497963). Induces RHOA activation and activates NPPA transcri
   1226..1250    -  protein_bind   attB2: mutant version of attB; recombination site for the Gateway® BP reaction BP Clonase™
   1255..2001    +  CDS            APEX2: soybean ascorbate peroxidase, engineered to serve as a monomeric tag for electron microscopy and live-cell proteomics (Lam et al., 2015) more active than the original APEX due to the A134P mutation
   2011..2067    +  CDS            P2A: 2A peptide from porcine teschovirus-1 polyprotein Eukaryotic ribosomes fail to insert a peptide bond between the Gly and Pro residues, yielding separate polypeptides.
   2086..2781    +  CDS            mKate2: monomeric far-red fluorescent protein (Shcherbo et al., 2009) mammalian codon-optimized
   2787..2807    -  protein_bind   attB3: mutant version of attB; core recombination site for the Gateway® BP reaction BP Clonase™
   2825..2842    -  promoter       T7 promoter (fragment): promoter for bacteriophage T7 RNA polymerase
   2847..2981    -  polyA_signal   SV40 poly(A) signal: SV40 polyadenylation signal
   3094..3112    -  promoter       T3 promoter: promoter for bacteriophage T3 RNA polymerase
   3157..3173    -  protein_bind   lac operator: The lac repressor binds to the lac operator to inhibit transcription in E. coli. This inhibition can be relieved by adding lactose or isopropyl-β-D-thiogalactopyranoside (IPTG). lac repressor encoded by lacI
   3181..3211    -  promoter       lac promoter: promoter for the E. coli lac operon
   3226..3247    -  protein_bind   CAP binding site: CAP binding activates transcription in the presence of cAMP. E. coli catabolite activator protein
   3260..3352    -  CDS            lacI (fragment): lac repressor; lacI; The lac repressor binds to the lac operator to inhibit transcription in E. coli. This inhibition can be relieved by adding lactose or isopropyl-β-D-thiogalactopyranoside (IPTG).
   3535..4123    -  rep_origin     ori: high-copy-number ColE1/pMB1/pBR322/pUC origin of replication
   4294..5154    -  CDS            AmpR: β-lactamase; bla; confers resistance to ampicillin, carbenicillin, and related antibiotics
   5155..5259    -  promoter       AmpR promoter: bla
   5312..5740    -  rep_origin     f1 ori (sequence partly withheld): f1 bacteriophage origin of replication; arrow indicates direction of (+) strand synthesis
   5745..5811    -  CDS            lacZα (fragment): LacZα fragment of β-galactosidase; lacZ fragment
   5818..6795    +  promoter       CMV IE94 promoter: enhancer/promoter region of simian cytomegalovirus major immediate early transcription unit IE94
