[The description below was written by a language model from this plasmid's Addgene catalogue record and pLannotate feature annotations shown in this document.]
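Description:
MmCavin4-APEX2-P2A-mKate2 is a mammalian expression plasmid built by multisite Gateway recombination into the pCSDEST2 destination backbone, a pCS2-type vector. It is maintained in E. coli through a high-copy ColE1/pUC-type origin and selected with ampicillin via the β-lactamase gene. An f1 origin and residual lac/lacZα fragments are also present as backbone remnants. Expression in mammalian cells is driven by the simian cytomegalovirus IE94 enhancer/promoter, which in the circular molecule lies directly upstream of the insert, and transcripts are terminated by an SV40 polyadenylation signal. An SP6 promoter just ahead of the coding region, typical of pCS2 vectors, could in principle support in vitro transcription of sense RNA, and T7 (fragment) and T3 promoters lie downstream in the opposite orientation.

The payload is the mouse Cavin4 (Murc) coding sequence, a caveola-associated protein described in cardiomyocytes, flanked by attB1 and attB2 sites and apparently continuing across the attB2 scar into APEX2. APEX2 is an engineered soybean ascorbate peroxidase that serves as a genetically encoded tag for electron microscopy. Downstream, a P2A ribosome-skipping peptide separates the fusion from mKate2, a monomeric far-red fluorescent protein, and the cassette ends at an attB3 site. A single transcript therefore yields Cavin4-APEX2 together with free mKate2, so transfected cells can be identified by fluorescence without a fluorescent protein attached to the tagged cavin. The associated work concerns particulate detection of a genetic tag for 3D electron microscopy, consistent with use of this construct to localise Cavin4 at the ultrastructural level.
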