Addgene plasmid #170524: MmCavin4-APEX2-P2A-mKate2
Purpose: Vector for expression of MmCavin4-APEX2-P2A-mKate2 in mammalian cells. Parton lab clone EJF
Depositing lab: Rob Parton. Publication: A robust method for particulate detection of a genetic tag for 3D electron microscopy. Rae J, Ferguson C, Ariotti N, Webb RI, Cheng HH, Mead JL, Riches JD, Hunter DJ, Martel N, Baltos J, Christopoulos A, Bryce NS, Cagigas ML, Fonseka S, Sayre ME, Hardeman EC, Gunning PW, Gambin Y, Hall TE, Parton RG. Elife. 2021 Apr 27;10. pii: 64630. doi: 10.7554/eLife.64630. PubMed 33904409.
Backbone
  Vector backbone: pCSDEST2 (Addgene 22424)
  Vector type: Mammalian Expression
Growth in bacteria
  Bacterial resistance: Ampicillin, 100 μg/mL
  Growth temperature: 37°C
  Growth strain: DH5alpha
  Copy number: High Copy
Gene/Insert
  Gene/Insert name: Cavin4
  Species: M. musculus (mouse)
  Entrez Gene: Cavin4 (a.k.a. 2310039E09Rik, Mur, Murc)
  Tag / fusion protein: APEX2-P2A-mKate2 (C terminal on insert)
Terms and licenses: Academic/Nonprofit Terms; Industry Terms: Not Available to Industry
How to cite: MmCavin4-APEX2-P2A-mKate2 was a gift from Rob Parton (Addgene plasmid # 170524 ; http://n2t.net/addgene:170524 ; RRID:Addgene_170524)
